>Addgene plasmid #174507 | pCS2+-wbp2nlF127P | addgene full sequence | sequence record 342783 | Addgene NGS Result
CGCCATTCTGCCTGGGGACGTCGGAGCAAGCTTGATTTAGGTGACACTATAGAATACAAGCTACTTGTTC
TTTTTGCAGGATCCCATCGATTAAAGCAACTCCATTCCAGCAATTACTGAGTAGTGCGCAGGGAGAAGTT
GAAGGCTTTAGTGCGAGATGTCACTCAATAAGGACCACTCTCAGGGGGCCGGGATCATTGTCAGCAACGG
GGAGAGTATTCTCAGACAGTGTAAAGATGTGGAACTGTCCTTCAGCGATATGTCTCACAAATCAGAAGCA
TTCAGAGGCACAAAGAAAGGATCGCTATTTCTCACCGCTTACAGGGTGATCTTCCTAAACAAGGGGAAGG
ATCCCATGATGTCCTTTAATATGCCATTCTACATGATGAAAGGATGCTCCATAGAACAGCCAGTGTTCTC
TGCCAACTACATCAAGGGAACCATCAGTGCTGAACCTGGAGGTGGCTGGGAGGGTCAAGCCTCTTTTAAA
ATTACATTTAATAGTGGAGGTGCTATTGAATTTGGACAAATCATGCCCAAAATGGCAACTTGTGCTTCCA
GAACCCCTCCTGTTCCTCATGCTGCATATGGATACACACCTGCTCCAGGAGGCTATGCACATGGCGGGTA
CCCTCCAGCTCCAGGAATATATACACCCCCACCCCAACCATCAGGCCCTTATCCATATGGACCCCCTGCT
ATGAATGGATATGGACCACCTCCAAATCCTATGGGATACCCGTATGCTCCACCAGCAGGACCTGGCATGT
ATCCACCCCCTCCTGAAATGAATCCCATTTACATGGCTCCTCCACCACCTTATCCTGGACCCCCCTACAA
TGGGACCCCCTACAATGGAACCCCAGCACCTTCTGCTCCCACTGGATGCATGAATGCTGGTATGCCTGGA
GGTAGCAAAGCTGCAGAAGCTGCATCCAGTGCGTATTATAACCCAGCTGACCCTCACAATGTCTATATGC
CTATGGATCGTCCTCCTCCATACGCTCCAAATGATGATAAAAAGAACAATTAACTCGAGCCTCTAGAACT
ATAGTGAGTCGTATTACGTAGATCCAGACATGATAAGATACATTGATGAGTTTGGACAAACCACAACTAG
AATGCAGTGAAAAAAATGCTTTATTTGTGAAATTTGTGATGCTATTGCTTTATTTGTAACCATTATAAGC
TGCAATAAACAAGTTAACAACAACAATTGCATTCATTTTATGTTTCAGGTTCAGGGGGAGGTGTGGGAGG
TTTTTTAATTCGCGGCCGCGGCGCCAATGCATTGGGCCCGGTACCCAGCTTTTGTTCCCTTTAGTGAGGG
TTAATTGCGCGCTTGGCGTAATCATGGTCATAGCTGTTTCCTGTGTGAAATTGTTATCCGCTCACAATTC
CACACAACATACGAGCCGGGAGCATAAAGTGTAAAGCCTGGGGTGCCTAATGAGTGAGCTAACTCACATT
AATTGCGTTGCGCTCACTGCCCGCTTTCCAGTCGGGAAACCTGTCGTGCCAGCTGCATTAATGAATCGGC
CAACGCGCGGGGAGAGGCGGTTTGCGTATTGGGCGCTCTTCCGCTTCCTCGCTCACTGACTCGCTGCGCT
CGGTCGTTCGGCTGCGGCGAGCGGTATCAGCTCACTCAAAGGCGGTAATACGGTTATCCACAGAATCAGG
GGATAACGCAGGAAAGAACATGTGAGCAAAAGGCCAGCAAAAGGCCAGGAACCGTAAAAAGGCCGCGTTG
CTGGCGTTTTTCCATAGGCTCCGCCCCCCTGACGAGCATCACAAAAATCGACGCTCAAGTCAGAGGTGGC
GAAACCCGACAGGACTATAAAGATACCAGGCGTTTCCCCCTGGAAGCTCCCTCGTGCGCTCTCCTGTTCC
GACCCTGCCGCTTACCGGATACCTGTCCGCCTTTCTCCCTTCGGGAAGCGTGGCGCTTTCTCATAGCTCA
CGCTGTAGGTATCTCAGTTCGGTGTAGGTCGTTCGCTCCAAGCTGGGCTGTGTGCACGAACCCCCCGTTC
AGCCCGACCGCTGCGCCTTATCCGGTAACTATCGTCTTGAGTCCAACCCGGTAAGACACGACTTATCGCC
ACTGGCAGCAGCCACTGGTAACAGGATTAGCAGAGCGAGGTATGTAGGCGGTGCTACAGAGTTCTTGAAG
TGGTGGCCTAACTACGGCTACACTAGAAGAACAGTATTTGGTATCTGCGCTCTGCTGAAGCCAGTTACCT
TCGGAAAAAGAGTTGGTAGCTCTTGATCCGGCAAACAAACCACCGCTGGTAGCGGTGGTTTTTTTGTTTG
CAAGCAGCAGATTACGCGCAGAAAAAAAGGATCTCAAGAAGATCCTTTGATCTTTTCTACGGGGTCTGAC
GCTCAGTGGAACGAAAACTCACGTTAAGGGATTTTGGTCATGAGATTATCAAAAAGGATCTTCACCTAGA
TCCTTTTAAATTAAAAATGAAGTTTTAAATCAATCTAAAGTATATATGAGTAAACTTGGTCTGACAGTTA
CCAATGCTTAATCAGTGAGGCACCTATCTCAGCGATCTGTCTATTTCGTTCATCCATAGTTGCCTGACTC
CCCGTCGTGTAGATAACTACGATACGGGAGGGCTTACCATCTGGCCCCAGTGCTGCAATGATACCGCGAG
ACCCACGCTCACCGGCTCCAGATTTATCAGCAATAAACCAGCCAGCCGGAAGGGCCGAGCGCAGAAGTGG
TCCTGCAACTTTATCCGCCTCCATCCAGTCTATTAATTGTTGCCGGGAAGCTAGAGTAAGTAGTTCGCCA
GTTAATAGTTTGCGCAACGTTGTTGCCATTGCTACAGGCATCGTGGTGTCACGCTCGTCGTTTGGTATGG
CTTCATTCAGCTCCGGTTCCCAACGATCAAGGCGAGTTACATGATCCCCCATGTTGTGCAAAAAAGCGGT
TAGCTCCTTCGGTCCTCCGATCGTTGTCAGAAGTAAGTTGGCCGCAGTGTTATCACTCATGGTTATGGCA
GCACTGCATAATTCTCTTACTGTCATGCCATCCGTAAGATGCTTTTCTGTGACTGGTGAGTACTCAACCA
AGTCATTCTGAGAATAGTGTATGCGGCGACCGAGTTGCTCTTGCCCGGCGTCAATACGGGATAATACCGC
GCCACATAGCAGAACTTTAAAAGTGCTCATCATTGGAAAACGTTCTTCGGGGCGAAAACTCTCAAGGATC
TTACCGCTGTTGAGATCCAGTTCGATGTAACCCACTCGTGCACCCAACTGATCTTCAGCATCTTTTACTT
TCACCAGCGTTTCTGGGTGAGCAAAAACAGGAAGGCAAAATGCCGCAAAAAAGGGAATAAGGGCGACACG
GAAATGTTGAATACTCATACTCTTCCTTTTTCAATATTATTGAAGCATTTATCAGGGTTATTGTCTCATG
AGCGGATACATATTTGAATGTATTTAGAAAAATAAACAAATAGGGGTTCCGCGCACATTTCCCCGAAAAG
TGCCACCTAAATTGTAAGCGTTAATATTTTGTTAAAATTCGCGTTAAATTTTTGTTAAATCAGCTCATTT
TTTAACCAATAGGCCGAAATCGGCAAAATCCCTTATAAATCAAAAGAATAGACCGAGATAGGGT
[37 nt withheld, positions 3635-3671]
AAAGAACGTGGACTCCAACGTCAAAGG
[49 nt withheld, positions 3699-3747]
T
[91 nt withheld, positions 3749-3839]
G
[124 nt withheld, positions 3841-3964]
CCCATTCGCCATTCAGGCTGCGCAACTGTTGGGAAGGGCGATCGGTGCGGGCCTCTTCGCTATTACGCCA
GTCGACCGCCAATTCAATATGGCGTATATGGACTCATGCCAATTCAATATGGTGGATCTGGACCTGTGCC
AATTCAATATGGCGTATATGGACTCGTGCCAATTCAATATGGTGGATCTGGACCCCAGCCAATTCAATAT
GGCGGACTTGGCACCATGCCAATTCAATATGGCGGACCTGGCACTGTGCCAACTGGGGAGGGGTCTACTT
GGCACGGTGCCAAGTTTGAGGAGGGGTCTTGGCCCTGTGCCAAGTCCGCCATATTGAATTGGCATGGTGC
CAATAATGGCGGCCATATTGGCTATATGCCAGGATCAATATATAGGCAATATCCAATATGGCCCTATGCC
AATATGGCTATTGGCCAGGTTCAATACTATGTATTGGCCCTATGCCATATAGTATTCCATATATGGGTTT
TCCTATTGACGTAGATAGCCCCTCCCAATGGGCGGTCCCATATACCATATATGGGGCTTCCTAATACCGC
CCATAGCCACTCCCCCATTGACGTCAATGGTCTCTATATATGGTCTTTCCTATTGACGTCATATGGGCGG
TCCTATTGACGTATATGGCGCCTCCCCCATTGACGTCAATTACGGTAAATGGCCCGCCTGGCTCAATGCC
CATTGACGTCAATAGGACCACCCACCATTGACGTCAATGGGATGGCTCATTGCCCATTCATATCCGTTCT
CACGCCCCCTATTGACGTCAATGACGGTAAATGGCCCACTTGGCAGTACATCAATATCTATTAATAGTAA
CTTGGCAAGTACATTACTATTGGAAGTACGCCAGGGTACATTGGCAGTACTCCCATTGACGTCAATGGCG
GTAAATGGCCCGCGATGGCTGCCAAGTACATCCCCATTGACGTCAATGGGGAGGGGCAATGACGCAAATG
GGCGTTCCATTGACGTAAATGGGCGGTAGGCGTGCCTAATGGGAGGTCTATATAAGCAATGCTCGTTTAG
GGAAC
Features (pLannotate 1.2.2; 15 found; start..end, strand, type, name):
     35..53      +  promoter       SP6 promoter: promoter for bacteriophage SP6 RNA polymerase
    158..571     +  CDS            WBP2NL (fragment): WBP2L_HUMAN - Also known as PAWP. Experimental evidence at protein level: Swiss-Prot protein existence level 1. May play a role in meotic resumption and pronuclear formation, mediated by a WW domain-signaling pathway during fertilization. From Homo sapiens (Human).
   1049..1066    -  promoter       T7 promoter (fragment): promoter for bacteriophage T7 RNA polymerase
   1071..1205    -  polyA_signal   SV40 poly(A) signal: SV40 polyadenylation signal
   1318..1336    -  promoter       T3 promoter: promoter for bacteriophage T3 RNA polymerase
   1381..1397    -  protein_bind   lac operator: The lac repressor binds to the lac operator to inhibit transcription in E. coli. This inhibition can be relieved by adding lactose or isopropyl-β-D-thiogalactopyranoside (IPTG). lac repressor encoded by lacI
   1405..1435    -  promoter       lac promoter: promoter for the E. coli lac operon
   1450..1471    -  protein_bind   CAP binding site: CAP binding activates transcription in the presence of cAMP. E. coli catabolite activator protein
   1484..1576    -  CDS            lacI (fragment): lac repressor; lacI; The lac repressor binds to the lac operator to inhibit transcription in E. coli. This inhibition can be relieved by adding lactose or isopropyl-β-D-thiogalactopyranoside (IPTG).
   1759..2347    -  rep_origin     ori: high-copy-number ColE1/pMB1/pBR322/pUC origin of replication
   2518..3378    -  CDS            AmpR: β-lactamase; bla; confers resistance to ampicillin, carbenicillin, and related antibiotics
   3379..3483    -  promoter       AmpR promoter: bla
   3536..3964    -  rep_origin     f1 ori (sequence partly withheld): f1 bacteriophage origin of replication; arrow indicates direction of (+) strand synthesis
   3969..4035    -  CDS            lacZα (fragment): LacZα fragment of β-galactosidase; lacZ fragment
   4042..5019    +  promoter       CMV IE94 promoter: enhancer/promoter region of simian cytomegalovirus major immediate early transcription unit IE94
