[The description below was written by a language model from this plasmid's Addgene catalogue record and pLannotate feature annotations shown in this document.]
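Description:
pCS2+-wbp2nlF127P is a Xenopus expression plasmid built on the pCS2+ backbone, carrying a point-mutant form of the Xenopus laevis wbp2nl coding sequence. The insert of about 950 bp was placed between ClaI and XhoI sites, both retained, and carries no tag or fusion partner. It encodes a protein in which phenylalanine 127 is replaced by proline, a substitution intended to disrupt the alpha-helix lying near the PH-G domain. The automated annotation recognises only part of the insert, labelling it as a fragment by similarity to the human WBP2NL (PAWP) protein. This reflects homology matching rather than the source species, which the record gives as frog.

The plasmid is maintained in E. coli through a high-copy ColE1/pUC-type origin and selected with ampicillin via the β-lactamase gene. An f1 origin and remnants of the lac region (lac promoter and operator, lacZα and lacI fragments) are also present from the parental cloning vector. The insert sits downstream of two promoters in tandem. The simian cytomegalovirus IE94 enhancer/promoter can drive transcription directly from the plasmid in vertebrate cells or embryos. The SP6 promoter immediately upstream of the insert allows in vitro synthesis of sense mRNA. An SV40 polyadenylation signal follows the insert, and T7 and T3 promoters lie on the opposite strand downstream of it.

The record does not spell out the method of use. Constructs of this design are typically used to make synthetic mRNA for microinjection into Xenopus embryos. Here that would allow the helix-disrupting mutant to be compared with wild-type Wbp2nl in studies of neural versus non-neural ectodermal fate.
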