Addgene plasmid #174507: pCS2+-wbp2nlF127P
Purpose: expresses protein with one aa substitution to disrupt the alpha-helix near the PH-G domain
Depositing lab: Sally Moody. Depositing organization: George Washington University. Publication: Wbp2nl has a developmental role in establishing neural and non-neural ectodermal fates. Marchak A, Grant PA, Neilson KM, Datta Majumdar H, Yaklichkin S, Johnson D, Moody SA. Dev Biol. 2017 Sep 1;429(1):213-224. doi: 10.1016/j.ydbio.2017.06.025. Epub 2017 Jun 27. PubMed 28663133.
Backbone
  Vector backbone: pCS2+
  Backbone size w/o insert (bp): 4100
  Total vector size (bp): 5045
  Vector type: Xenopus Expression
Growth in bacteria
  Bacterial resistance: Ampicillin, 100 μg/mL
  Growth temperature: 37°C
  Growth strain: DH5alpha
  Copy number: Unknown
Gene/Insert
  Gene/Insert name: wbp2nlF127P
  Species: X. laevis (frog)
  Insert size (bp): 948
  Mutation: changed Phenylalanine at aa127 to Proline
  Promoter: SP6
  Tag / fusion protein: none
  Cloning method: Restriction Enzyme; 5′ cloning site Cla1 (not destroyed); 3′ cloning site Xho1 (not destroyed)
  Sequencing primers: 5′ SP6; 3′ T3
Terms and licenses: Academic/Nonprofit Terms; Industry Terms: Not Available to Industry
Depositor comments: we cloned this plasmid
How to cite: pCS2+-wbp2nlF127P was a gift from Sally Moody (Addgene plasmid # 174507 ; http://n2t.net/addgene:174507 ; RRID:Addgene_174507)
