>Addgene plasmid #174507 | pCS2+-wbp2nlF127P | depositor partial sequence | sequence record 338576 | T3 reverse
NNNNNNNNNNNNNNNNNNATGNATTGGCGCCGCGGCCGCGAATTAAAAAACCTCCCACACCTCCCCCTGA
ACCTGAAACATAAAATGAATGCAATTGTTGTTGTTAACTTGTTTATTGCAGCTTATAATGGTTACAAATA
AAGCAATAGCATCACAAATTTCACAAATAAAGCATTTTTTTCACTGCATTCTAGTTGTGGTTTGTCCAAA
CTCATCAATGTATCTTATCATGTCTGGATCTACGTAATACGACTCACTATAGTTCTAGAGGCTCGAGTTA
ATTGTTCTTTTTATCATCATTTGGAGCGTATGGAGGAGGACGATCCATAGGCATATAGACATTGTGAGGG
TCAGCTGGGTTATAATACGCACTGGATGCAGCTTCTGCAGCTTTGCTACCTCCAGGCATACCAGCATTCA
TGCATCCAGTGGGAGCAGAAGGTGCTGGGGTTCCATTGTAGGGGGTCCCATTGTAGGGGGGTCCAGGATA
AGGTGGTGGAGGAGCCATGTAAATGGGATTCATTTCAGGAGGGGGTGGATACATGCCAGGTCCTGCTGGT
GGAGCATACGGGTATCCCATAGGATTTGGAGGTGGTCCATATCCATTCATAGCAGGGGGTCCATATGGAT
AAGGGCCTGATGGTTGGGGTGGGGGTGTATATATTCCTGGAGCTGGAGGGTACCCGCCATGTGCATAGCC
TCCTGGAGCAGGTGTGTATCCATATGCAGCATGAGGAACAGGAGGGGTTCTGGAAGCACAAGTTGCCATT
TTGGGCATGATTTGTCCAAATTCAATAGCACCTCCACTATTAAATGTAATTTTAAAAGAGGCTTGACCCT
CCCAGCCACCTCCAGGTTCAGCACTGATGGTTCCCTTGATGTAGTTGGCANAN
