>Addgene plasmid #174507 | pCS2+-wbp2nlF127P | depositor partial sequence | sequence record 338577 | SP6 Forward
NNNNNNNNNNNNNNNNNTNGNNGANNNNNTCGATTAAGCAACTCCATTCCAGCAATTACTGAGTAGTGCG
CAGGGAGAAGTTGAAGGCTTTAGTGCGAGATGTCACTCAATAAGGACCACTCTCAGGGGGCCGGGATCAT
TGTCAGCAACGGGGAGAGTATTCTCAGACAGTGTAAAGATGTGGAACTGTCCTTCAGCGATATGTCTCAC
AAATCAGAAGCATTCAGAGGCACAAAGAAAGGATCGCTATTTCTCACCGCTTACAGGGTGATCTTCCTAA
ACAAGGGGAAGGATCCCATGATGTCCTTTAATATGCCATTCTACATGATGAAAGGATGCTCCATAGAACA
GCCAGTGTTCTCTGCCAACTACATCAAGGGAACCATCAGTGCTGAACCTGGAGGTGGCTGGGAGGGTCAA
GCCTCTTTTAAAATTACATTTAATAGTGGAGGTGCTATTGAATTTGGACAAATCATGCCCAAAATGGCAA
CTTGTGCTTCCAGAACCCCTCCTGTTCCTCATGCTGCATATGGATACACACCTGCTCCAGGAGGCTATGC
ACATGGCGGGTACCCTCCAGCTCCAGGAATATATACACCCCCACCCCAACCATCAGGCCCTTATCCATAT
GGACCCCCTGCTATGAATGGATATGGACCACCTCCAAATCCTATGGGATACCCGTATGCTCCACCAGCAG
GACCTGGCATGTATCCACCCCCTCCTGAAATGAATCCCATTTACATGGCTCCTCCACCACCTTATCCTGG
ACCCCCCTACAATGGGACCCCCTACAATGGAACCCCAGCACCTTCTGCTCCCACTGGATGCATGAATGCT
GGTATGCCTGGAGGTAGCAAAGCTGCAGAAGCTGCATCCAGTGNNN
